>Addgene plasmid #224168 | AiP12614 - pAAV-AiE0785m-minBG-SYFP2-WPRE3-BGHpA (Alias: CN2614) | addgene full sequence | sequence record 446890 | Addgene NGS Result
CCTGCAGGCAGCTGCGCGCTCGCTCGCTCACTGAGGCCGCCCGGGCGTCGGGCGACCTTTGGTCGCCCGG
CCTCAGTGAGCGAGCGAGCGCGCAGAGAGGGAGTGGCCAACTCCATCACTAGGGGTTCCTGCGGCCGCAC
GCGTTAAACCTTGGACTGAGCCCACAGGATGCTCTGGAAGGACCTTGGGAAACCGACACACAAAGCCTGT
CTCGGTTTTGTTTTGTTTTGTTTTGTCCTCCCTGTGTCGCATCCACAAGTCCCAAGCGTGTAGCTCCTGG
GAAGCTATGTGGCTGTTTTCACCAAGGATGACTTCTCAGAGACTGACACCCATAAGAGAGGCCCCTCCAC
CCGAGGGTGGGAGGACTCTCTGTGGCATCACCGGGAGGGGAGGCCAGGTGTGGGCACTGCAGCTATTTCT
AATCCACCAGAGGAAAGAGAGCTTTGACTGCTTGAAAAGCAGGCTGATTGTCAGGGGCGGAACCCAGCTC
AGAGCTGTCAGGGAAGCTCCTGGCAGGGGGTGGAGACAGGGGGCTTGGACTGACAGGCCTGTGATTTTGA
AAGAAATGTCTTTAAGAGAGTGACTTAAAGTAGGAGAGAAATATTATTATTAGGTAATGCCTGTCAGGTT
ATATATTTTTTTTTGATGTGTTCTTGGTATTTCATAATCATTTTGCCTTTAGATGGTAAGCCCTTCCTGG
TCCTGGGCCATGAACTATGCCCCTCGGGTCTCACCCCAGCCTTGGACATGCAATGGGCACCAGGAGGTAG
AGCTCGGGCTGGGCATAAAAGTCAGGGCAGAGCCATCTATTGCTTACATTTGCTTCTGGGATCCAGATCT
TTCGAAGCTAGCGCTACCGGTCGCCACCATGGTGAGCAAGGGCGAGGAGCTGTTCACCGGGGTGGTGCCC
ATCCTGGTCGAGCTGGACGGCGACGTAAACGGCCACAAGTTCAGCGTGTCCGGCGAGGGCGAGGGCGATG
CCACCTACGGCAAGCTGACCCTGAAGCTGATCTGCACCACCGGCAAGCTGCCCGTGCCCTGGCCCACCCT
CGTGACCACCCTGGGCTACGGCGTGCAGTGCTTCGCCCGCTACCCCGACCACATGAAGCAGCACGACTTC
TTCAAGTCCGCCATGCCCGAAGGCTACGTCCAGGAGCGCACCATCTTCTTCAAGGACGACGGCAACTACA
AGACCCGCGCCGAGGTGAAGTTCGAGGGCGACACCCTGGTGAACCGCATCGAGCTGAAGGGCATCGACTT
CAAGGAGGACGGCAACATCCTGGGGCACAAGCTGGAGTACAACTACAACAGCCACAACGTCTATATCACC
GCCGACAAGCAGAAGAACGGCATCAAGGCCAACTTCAAGATCCGCCACAACATCGAGGACGGCGGCGTGC
AGCTCGCCGACCACTACCAGCAGAACACCCCCATCGGCGACGGCCCCGTGCTGCTGCCCGACAACCACTA
CCTGAGCTACCAGTCCAAGCTGAGCAAAGACCCCAACGAGAAGCGCGATCACATGGTCCTGCTGGAGTTC
GTGACCGCCGCCGGGATCACTCTCGGCATGGACGAGCTGTACAAGTAAGTCGACGGCGCGCCGCGGCCGC
GAATTCGATATCATAATCAACCTCTGGATTACAAAATTTGTGAAAGATTGACTGGTATTCTTAACTATGT
TGCTCCTTTTACGCTATGTGGATACGCTGCTTTAATGCCTTTGTATCATGCTATTGCTTCCCGTATGGCT
TTCATTTTCTCCTCCTTGTATAAATCCTGGTTAGTTCTTGCCACGGCGGAACTCATCGCCGCCTGCCTTG
CCCGCTGCTGGACAGGGGCTCGGCTGTTGGGCACTGACAATTCCGTGGCTCGAGAGATCTTCGACTGTGC
CTTCTAGTTGCCAGCCATCTGTTGTTTGCCCCTCCCCCGTGCCTTCCTTGACCCTGGAAGGTGCCACTCC
CACTGTCCTTTCCTAATAAAATGAGGAAATTGCATCGCATTGTCTGAGTAGGTGTCATTCTATTCTGGGG
GGTGGGGTGGGGCAGGACAGCAAGGGGGAGGATTGGGAAGACAATAGCAGGCATGAGATCTCACGTGCGG
ACCGAGCGGCCGCAGGAACCCCTAGTGATGGAGTTGGCCACTCCCTCTCTGCGCGCTCGCTCGCTCACTG
AGGCCGGGCGACCAAAGGTCGCCCGACGCCCGGGCTTTGCCCGGGCGGCCTCAGTGAGCGAGCGAGCGCG
CAGCTGCCTGCAGGGGCGCCTGATGCGGTATTTTCTCCTTACGCATCTGTGCGGTATTTCACACCGCATA
[95 nt withheld, positions 2311-2405]
T
[46 nt withheld, positions 2407-2452]
C
[141 nt withheld, positions 2454-2594]
CCTTTGACGTTGGAGTCCACGTTCTTT
[37 nt withheld, positions 2622-2658]
ACTCTATCTCGGGCTATTCTTTTGATTTATAAGGGATTTTGCCGATTTCGGTCTATTGGTTAAAAAATGA
GCTGATTTAACAAAAATTTAACGCGAATTTTAACAAAATATTAACGTTTACAATTTTATGGTGCACTCTC
AGTACAATCTGCTCTGATGCCGCATAGTTAAGCCAGCCCCGACACCCGCCAACACCCGCTGACGCGCCCT
GACGGGCTTGTCTGCTCCCGGCATCCGCTTACAGACAAGCTGTGACCGTCTCCGGGAGCTGCATGTGTCA
GAGGTTTTCACCGTCATCACCGAAACGCGCGAGACGAAAGGGCCTCGTGATACGCCTATTTTTATAGGTT
AATGTCATGATAATAATGGTTTCTTAGACGTCAGGTGGCACTTTTCGGGGAAATGTGCGCGGAACCCCTA
TTTGTTTATTTTTCTAAATACATTCAAATATGTATCCGCTCATGAGACAATAACCCTGATAAATGCTTCA
ATAATATTGAAAAAGGAAGAGTATGAGTATTCAACATTTCCGTGTCGCCCTTATTCCCTTTTTTGCGGCA
TTTTGCCTTCCTGTTTTTGCTCACCCAGAAACGCTGGTGAAAGTAAAAGATGCTGAAGATCAGTTGGGTG
CACGAGTGGGTTACATCGAACTGGATCTCAACAGCGGTAAGATCCTTGAGAGTTTTCGCCCCGAAGAACG
TTTTCCAATGATGAGCACTTTTAAAGTTCTGCTATGTGGCGCGGTATTATCCCGTATTGACGCCGGGCAA
GAGCAACTCGGTCGCCGCATACACTATTCTCAGAATGACTTGGTTGAGTACTCACCAGTCACAGAAAAGC
ATCTTACGGATGGCATGACAGTAAGAGAATTATGCAGTGCTGCCATAACCATGAGTGATAACACTGCGGC
CAACTTACTTCTGACAACGATCGGAGGACCGAAGGAGCTAACCGCTTTTTTGCACAACATGGGGGATCAT
GTAACTCGCCTTGATCGTTGGGAACCGGAGCTGAATGAAGCCATACCAAACGACGAGCGTGACACCACGA
TGCCTGTAGCAATGGCAACAACGTTGCGCAAACTATTAACTGGCGAACTACTTACTCTAGCTTCCCGGCA
ACAATTAATAGACTGGATGGAGGCGGATAAAGTTGCAGGACCACTTCTGCGCTCGGCCCTTCCGGCTGGC
TGGTTTATTGCTGATAAATCTGGAGCCGGTGAGCGTGGGTCTCGCGGTATCATTGCAGCACTGGGGCCAG
ATGGTAAGCCCTCCCGTATCGTAGTTATCTACACGACGGGGAGTCAGGCAACTATGGATGAACGAAATAG
ACAGATCGCTGAGATAGGTGCCTCACTGATTAAGCATTGGTAACTGTCAGACCAAGTTTACTCATATATA
CTTTAGATTGATTTAAAACTTCATTTTTAATTTAAAAGGATCTAGGTGAAGATCCTTTTTGATAATCTCA
TGACCAAAATCCCTTAACGTGAGTTTTCGTTCCACTGAGCGTCAGACCCCGTAGAAAAGATCAAAGGATC
TTCTTGAGATCCTTTTTTTCTGCGCGTAATCTGCTGCTTGCAAACAAAAAAACCACCGCTACCAGCGGTG
GTTTGTTTGCCGGATCAAGAGCTACCAACTCTTTTTCCGAAGGTAACTGGCTTCAGCAGAGCGCAGATAC
CAAATACTGTTCTTCTAGTGTAGCCGTAGTTAGGCCACCACTTCAAGAACTCTGTAGCACCGCCTACATA
CCTCGCTCTGCTAATCCTGTTACCAGTGGCTGCTGCCAGTGGCGATAAGTCGTGTCTTACCGGGTTGGAC
TCAAGACGATAGTTACCGGATAAGGCGCAGCGGTCGGGCTGAACGGGGGGTTCGTGCACACAGCCCAGCT
TGGAGCGAACGACCTACACCGAACTGAGATACCTACAGCGTGAGCTATGAGAAAGCGCCACGCTTCCCGA
AGGGAGAAAGGCGGACAGGTATCCGGTAAGCGGCAGGGTCGGAACAGGAGAGCGCACGAGGGAGCTTCCA
GGGGGAAACGCCTGGTATCTTTATAGTCCTGTCGGGTTTCGCCACCTCTGACTTGAGCGTCGATTTTTGT
GATGCTCGTCAGGGGGGCGGAGCCTATGGAAAAACGCCAGCAACGCGGCCTTTTTACGGTTCCTGGCCTT
TTGCTGGCCTTTTGCTCACATGT
Features (pLannotate 1.2.2; 14 found; start..end, strand, type, name):
     12..39      +  repeat_region  AAV2 ITR (fragment): inverted terminal repeat of adeno-associated virus serotype 2 inverted
     68..95      +  repeat_region  AAV2 ITR (fragment): inverted terminal repeat of adeno-associated virus serotype 2 inverted
    869..1585    +  CDS            SYFP2: SYFP2 is a basic (constitutively fluorescent) yellow fluorescent protein published in 2006, derived from Aequorea victoria. It is reported to be a very rapidly-maturing monomer with moderate acid sensitivity.
   1625..1782    +  misc_feature   WPRE (fragment): woodchuck hepatitis virus posttranscriptional regulatory element
   1788..1868    +  misc_feature   WPRE (fragment): woodchuck hepatitis virus posttranscriptional regulatory element
   1885..1996    +  polyA_signal   bGH poly(A) signal: bovine growth hormone polyadenylation signal
   2114..2254    +  repeat_region  AAV2 ITR: inverted terminal repeat of adeno-associated virus serotype 2 inverted
   2259..2310    -  misc_feature   bom (fragment): basis of mobility region from pBR322
   2329..2784    +  rep_origin     f1 ori (sequence partly withheld): f1 bacteriophage origin of replication; arrow indicates direction of (+) strand synthesis
   2785..2834    -  misc_feature   bom (fragment): basis of mobility region from pBR322
   2936..2971    -  CDS            rop (fragment): Rop protein, which maintains plasmids at low copy number; rop
   3066..3170    +  promoter       AmpR promoter: bla
   3171..4031    +  CDS            AmpR: β-lactamase; bla; confers resistance to ampicillin, carbenicillin, and related antibiotics
   4202..4790    +  rep_origin     ori: high-copy-number ColE1/pMB1/pBR322/pUC origin of replication
