[The description below was written by a language model from this plasmid's Addgene catalogue record and pLannotate feature annotations shown in this document.]
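Description:
AiP12614 - pAAV-AiE0785m-minBG-SYFP2-WPRE3-BGHpA (alias CN2614) is a recombinant AAV transfer plasmid of about 4.85 kb, built to package an enhancer-driven fluorescent reporter into adeno-associated virus particles. It is propagated in bacteria as a high-copy plasmid through a ColE1/pUC-type origin and selected with ampicillin via the β-lactamase gene and its own promoter. An f1 phage origin and short remnants of pBR322 bom and rop sequences are also present in the backbone. The expression cassette is flanked by AAV2 inverted terminal repeats, which direct replication and packaging of the intervening DNA. The annotation detects a complete ITR on the downstream side but only two short fragments on the upstream side, which may reflect the difficulty of sequencing and annotating these hairpin-forming repeats.

The payload is SYFP2, a monomeric, rapidly maturing yellow fluorescent protein derived from Aequorea victoria. According to the construct name and stated purpose, its expression is controlled by the AiE0785m enhancer placed upstream of a minimal beta-globin promoter (minBG). Neither element is annotated in the feature table, but both presumably lie in the unannotated stretch between the upstream ITR and the SYFP2 coding sequence. A minimal promoter of this kind has little activity by itself, so cell-type specificity comes from the enhancer. Downstream, two WPRE fragments correspond to the shortened WPRE3 element, which boosts transcript stability and expression while saving packaging space, followed by the bovine growth hormone polyadenylation signal. The construct is intended for AAV-mediated labelling of striatal medium spiny neurons, letting users visualise the cells in which the enhancer is active.
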