Addgene plasmid #224168: AiP12614 - pAAV-AiE0785m-minBG-SYFP2-WPRE3-BGHpA (Alias: CN2614)
Purpose: AiE0785m is an enhancer sequence, designed to drive AAV-mediated transgene expression in striatal MSNs
Depositing lab: Allen Institute for Brain Science & Jonathan Ting. Depositing organization: Allen Institute. Publication: Enhancer AAV toolbox for accessing and perturbing striatal cell types and circuits. Hunker AC, Wirthlin ME, Gill G, Johansen NJ, Hooper M, Omstead V, Vargas S, Lerma MN, Taskin N, Weed N, Laird WD, Bishaw YM, Bendrick JL, Gore BB, Ben-Simon Y, Opitz-Araya X, Martinez RA, Way SW, Thyagarajan B, Otto S, Sanchez REA, Alexander JR, Amaya A, Amster A, Arbuckle J, Ayala A, Baker PM, Barcelli T, Barta S, Bertagnolli D, Bielstein C, Bishwakarma P, Bowlus J, Boyer G, Brouner K, Casian B, Casper T, Chakka AB, Chakrabarty R, Chong P, Clark M, Colbert K, Daniel S, Dawe T, Departee M, DiValentin P, Donadio NP, Dotson NI, Dwivedi D, Egdorf T, Fliss T, Gary A, Goldy J, Grasso C, Groce EL, Gudsnuk K, Han W, Haradon Z, Hastings S, Helback O, Ho WV, Huang C, Johnson T, Jones DL, Juneau Z, Kenney J, Leibly M, Li S, Liang E, Loeffler H, Lusk NA, Madigan Z, Malloy J, Malone J, McCue R, Melchor J, Mich JK, Moosman S, Morin E, Naidoo R, Newman D, Ngo K, Nguyen K, Oster AL, Ouellette B, Oyama AA, Pena N, Pham T, Phillips E, Pom C, Potekhina L, Ransford S, Ray PL, Reding M, Rette DF, Reynoldson C, Rimorin C, Sigler AR, Rocha DB, Ronellenfitch K, Ruiz A, Sawyer L, Sevigny JP, Shapovalova NV, Shepard N, Shulga L, Soliman S, Staats B, Taormina MJ, Tieu M, Wang Y, Wilkes J, Wood T, Zhou T, Williford A, Dee N, Mollenkopf T, Ng L, Esposito L, Kalmbach BE, Yao S, Ariza J, Collman F, Mufti S, Smith K, Waters J, Ersing I, Patrick M, Zeng H, Lein ES, Kojima Y, Horwitz G, Owen SF, Levi BP, Daigle TL, Tasic B, Bakken TE, Ting JT. Neuron. 2025 May 21;113(10):1507-1524.e17. doi: 10.1016/j.neuron.2025.04.035. PubMed 40403704.
Backbone
  Vector backbone: rAAV
  Vector type: AAV
Growth in bacteria
  Bacterial resistance: Ampicillin, 100 μg/mL
  Growth temperature: 30°C
  Growth strain: NEB Stable
  Copy number: High Copy
Gene/Insert
  Gene/Insert name: SYFP2
  Species: Synthetic
  Cloning method: Restriction Enzyme; 5′ cloning site unknown (unknown if destroyed)
Terms and licenses: Academic/Nonprofit Terms; Industry Terms: Not Available to Industry
Depositor comments: Allen Institute plasmid alias: CN2614 . This work supported by NIH BRAIN Initiative grant UF1MH128339.
How to cite: AiP12614 - pAAV-AiE0785m-minBG-SYFP2-WPRE3-BGHpA (Alias: CN2614) was a gift from Allen Institute for Brain Science & Jonathan Ting (Addgene plasmid # 224168 ; http://n2t.net/addgene:224168 ; RRID:Addgene_224168)
